Addgene plasmid #99942: pcDNA3-HA-REDD1 S103L (#624)
Purpose: mammalian expression
Depositing lab: James Brugarolas. Publication: Structural analysis and functional implications of the negative mTORC1 regulator REDD1. Vega-Rubin-de-Celis S, Abdallah Z, Kinch L, Grishin NV, Brugarolas J, Zhang X. Biochemistry. 2010 Mar 23;49(11):2491-501. doi: 10.1021/bi902135e. PubMed 20166753.
Backbone
  Vector backbone: pcDNA3.1
  Backbone manufacturer: Invitrogen
  Vector type: Mammalian Expression
Growth in bacteria
  Bacterial resistance: Ampicillin, 100 μg/mL
  Growth temperature: 37°C
  Growth strain: DH5alpha
  Copy number: Unknown
Gene/Insert
  Gene/Insert name: REDD1
  Species: H. sapiens (human)
  Mutation: S103L
  Entrez Gene: DDIT4 (a.k.a. Dig2, REDD-1, REDD1)
  Tag / fusion protein: HA (C terminal on insert)
  Cloning method: Restriction Enzyme; 5′ cloning site Unknown (unknown if destroyed); 3′ cloning site Unknown (unknown if destroyed)
Terms and licenses: Academic/Nonprofit Terms; Industry Terms: Not Available to Industry
How to cite: pcDNA3-HA-REDD1 S103L (#624) was a gift from James Brugarolas (Addgene plasmid # 99942 ; http://n2t.net/addgene:99942 ; RRID:Addgene_99942)
