[The description below was written by a language model from this plasmid's Addgene catalogue record and pLannotate feature annotations shown in this document.]
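Description:
pcDNA3-HA-REDD1 S103L is a mammalian expression plasmid of about 6.2 kb, built on the Invitrogen pcDNA3-family backbone (the catalogue lists pcDNA3.1, while the name says pcDNA3). It carries human REDD1 (DDIT4) with a serine-to-leucine substitution at residue 103. The open reading frame sits downstream of the human cytomegalovirus immediate-early enhancer and promoter and is followed by the bovine growth hormone polyadenylation signal, which gives strong constitutive transcription in transfected mammalian cells. Directly after the REDD1 coding sequence, the annotation detects a short match to an HA epitope. This agrees with the catalogue's statement that the HA tag is C-terminal, and its length suggests a single HA copy rather than a triple tag. T7 and SP6 phage promoters flank the insert and can serve for in vitro transcription or as sequencing primer sites. The cloning sites used are not recorded.

In E. coli the plasmid is propagated through a high-copy ColE1/pUC-type origin and selected with ampicillin via β-lactamase. An f1 origin is also present and allows single-stranded DNA production. For mammalian cells, an SV40 early promoter drives the neomycin phosphotransferase gene with an SV40 poly(A) signal, permitting G418 selection of stable lines. The small HIV LTR, ble, lacI and bom fragments in the table are probably backbone remnants or chance matches rather than functional parts.

REDD1 is a stress- and hypoxia-responsive negative regulator of mTORC1 that acts through the TSC1–TSC2/RHEB pathway. This point mutant comes from a structure–function study of the protein. It is suited to comparing the mutant with wild-type REDD1 in mTORC1 signalling assays, with the HA epitope used for detection or immunoprecipitation.
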