Features (pLannotate 1.2.2; 22 found; start..end, strand, type, name):
      1..380     +  enhancer       CMV enhancer: human cytomegalovirus immediate early enhancer
    381..584     +  promoter       CMV promoter: human cytomegalovirus (CMV) immediate early promoter
    580..613     +  LTR            5' LTR (truncated) (fragment): truncated 5' long terminal repeat (LTR) from HIV-1
    629..647     +  promoter       T7 promoter: promoter for bacteriophage T7 RNA polymerase
    685..1380    +  CDS            DDIT4: DDIT4_HUMAN - Also known as REDD1, RTP801. Experimental evidence at protein level: Swiss-Prot protein existence level 1. Regulates cell growth, proliferation and survival via inhibition of the activity of the mammalian target of rapamycin complex 1 (mTORC1). Inhibition of mTORC1 is mediated by a pathway that involves DDIT4/REDD1, AKT1, the TSC1-TSC2 complex and the GTPase RHEB. Plays an important role in responses to cellular energy levels and cellular stress, including responses to hypoxia and DNA damage. Regulates p53/TP53-mediated apoptosis in response to DNA damage via its effect on mTORC1
   1381..1408    +  CDS            3xHA (fragment): three tandem HA epitope tags
   1471..1489    -  promoter       SP6 promoter: promoter for bacteriophage SP6 RNA polymerase
   1515..1739    +  polyA_signal   bGH poly(A) signal: bovine growth hormone polyadenylation signal
   1743..1764    +  promoter       SV40 promoter (fragment): SV40 enhancer and early promoter
   1785..2213    +  rep_origin     f1 ori (sequence partly withheld): f1 bacteriophage origin of replication; arrow indicates direction of (+) strand synthesis
   2227..2556    +  promoter       SV40 promoter: SV40 enhancer and early promoter
   2623..3414    +  CDS            neo: KKA2_KLEPN - Also known as kan, nptII. Experimental evidence at protein level: Swiss-Prot protein existence level 1. Resistance to kanamycin, neomycin, paromomycin, ribostamycin, butirosin and gentamicin B. From Klebsiella pneumoniae.
   3438..3596    +  CDS            ble (fragment): BLE_KLEPN - Experimental evidence at protein level: Swiss-Prot protein existence level 1. Binding protein with a strong affinity to the bleomycin family of antibiotics. Binds to CL990; an antimitotic-antibiotic compound. From Klebsiella pneumoniae.
   3591..3712    +  polyA_signal   SV40 poly(A) signal: SV40 polyadenylation signal
   3785..3801    -  protein_bind   lac operator: The lac repressor binds to the lac operator to inhibit transcription in E. coli. This inhibition can be relieved by adding lactose or isopropyl-β-D-thiogalactopyranoside (IPTG). lac repressor encoded by lacI
   3809..3839    -  promoter       lac promoter: promoter for the E. coli lac operon
   3854..3875    -  protein_bind   CAP binding site: CAP binding activates transcription in the presence of cAMP. E. coli catabolite activator protein
   3888..3980    -  CDS            lacI (fragment): lac repressor; lacI; The lac repressor binds to the lac operator to inhibit transcription in E. coli. This inhibition can be relieved by adding lactose or isopropyl-β-D-thiogalactopyranoside (IPTG).
   4163..4751    -  rep_origin     ori: high-copy-number ColE1/pMB1/pBR322/pUC origin of replication
   4922..5782    -  CDS            AmpR: β-lactamase; bla; confers resistance to ampicillin, carbenicillin, and related antibiotics
   5783..5887    -  promoter       AmpR promoter: bla
   5946..5998    -  misc_feature   bom (fragment): basis of mobility region from pBR322
>Addgene plasmid #99942 | pcDNA3-HA-REDD1 S103L (#624) | addgene full sequence | sequence record 198010 | Addgene NGS Result
GACATTGATTATTGACTAGTTATTAATAGTAATCAATTACGGGGTCATTAGTTCATAGCCCATATATGGA
GTTCCGCGTTACATAACTTACGGTAAATGGCCCGCCTGGCTGACCGCCCAACGACCCCCGCCCATTGACG
TCAATAATGACGTATGTTCCCATAGTAACGCCAATAGGGACTTTCCATTGACGTCAATGGGTGGAGTATT
TACGGTAAACTGCCCACTTGGCAGTACATCAAGTGTATCATATGCCAAGTACGCCCCCTATTGACGTCAA
TGACGGTAAATGGCCCGCCTGGCATTATGCCCAGTACATGACCTTATGGGACTTTCCTACTTGGCAGTAC
ATCTACGTATTAGTCATCGCTATTACCATGGTGATGCGGTTTTGGCAGTACATCAATGGGCGTGGATAGC
GGTTTGACTCACGGGGATTTCCAAGTCTCCACCCCATTGACGTCAATGGGAGTTTGTTTTGGCACCAAAA
TCAACGGGACTTTCCAAAATGTCGTAACAACTCCGCCCCATTGACGCAAATGGGCGGTAGGCGTGTACGG
TGGGAGGTCTATATAAGCAGAGCTCTCTGGCTAACTAGAGAACCCACTGCTTACTGGCTTATCGAAATTA
ATACGACTCACTATAGGGAGACCCAAGCTTGGTACCGAGCTCGGATCCGCCACCATGCCTAGCCTTTGGG
ACCGCTTCTCGTCGTCGTCCACCTCCTCTTCGCCCTCGTCCTTGCCCCGAACTCCCACCCCAGATCGGCC
GCCGCGCTCAGCCTGGGGGTCGGCGACCCGGGAGGAGGGGTTTGACCGCTCCACGAGCCTGGAGAGCTCG
GACTGCGAGTCCCTGGACAGCAGCAACAGTGGCTTCGGGCCGGAGGAAGACACGGCTTACCTGGATGGGG
TGTCGTTGCCCGACTTTGAGCTGCTCAGTGACCCTGAGGATGAACACTTGTGTGCCAACCTGATGCAGCT
GCTGCAGGAGCTGCTGGCCCAGGCGCGGCTGGGCTCTCGACGCCCTGCGCGCCTGCTGATGCCTAGCCAG
TTGGTAAGCCAGGTGGGCAAAGAACTACTGCGCCTGGCCTACAGCGAGCCGTGCGGCCTGCGGGGGGCGC
TGCTGGACGTCTGCGTGGAGCAGGGCAAGAGCTGCCACAGCGTGGGCCAGCTGGCACTCGACCCCAGCCT
GGTGCCCACCTTCCAGCTGACCCTCGTGCTGCGCCTGGACTCACGACTCTGGCCCAAGATCCAGGGGCTG
TTTAGCTCCGCCAACTCTCCCTTCCTCCCTGGCTTCAGCCAGTCCCTGACGCTGAGCACTGGCTTCCGAG
TCATCAAGAAGAAGCTGTACAGCTCGGAACAGCTGCTCATTGAGGAGTGTTACCCATACGATGTTCCAGA
TTACGCTTGAGAATTCTGCAGATATCCATCACACTGGCGGCCGCTCGAGCATGCATCTAGAGGGCCCTAT
TCTATAGTGTCACCTAAATGCTAGAGCTCGCTGATCAGCCTCGACTGTGCCTTCTAGTTGCCAGCCATCT
GTTGTTTGCCCCTCCCCCGTGCCTTCCTTGACCCTGGAAGGTGCCACTCCCACTGTCCTTTCCTAATAAA
ATGAGGAAATTGCATCGCATTGTCTGAGTAGGTGTCATTCTATTCTGGGGGGTGGGGTGGGGCAGGACAG
CAAGGGGGAGGATTGGGAAGACAATAGCAGGCATGCTGGGGATGCGGTGGGCTCTATGGCTTCTGAGGCG
GAAAGAACCAGCTGGGGCTCTAGGGGGTATCCCC
[124 nt withheld, positions 1785-1908]
C
[91 nt withheld, positions 1910-2000]
A
[49 nt withheld, positions 2002-2050]
CCTTTGACGTTGGAGTCCACGTTCTTT
[37 nt withheld, positions 2078-2114]
ACCCTATCTCGGTCTATTCTTTTGATTTATAAGGGATTTTGCCGATTTCGGCCTATTGGTTAAAAAATGA
GCTGATTTAACAAAAATTTAACGCGAATTAATTCTGTGGAATGTGTGTCAGTTAGGGTGTGGAAAGTCCC
CAGGCTCCCCAGCAGGCAGAAGTATGCAAAGCATGCATCTCAATTAGTCAGCAACCAGGTGTGGAAAGTC
CCCAGGCTCCCCAGCAGGCAGAAGTATGCAAAGCATGCATCTCAATTAGTCAGCAACCATAGTCCCGCCC
CTAACTCCGCCCATCCCGCCCCTAACTCCGCCCAGTTCCGCCCATTCTCCGCCCCATGGCTGACTAATTT
TTTTTATTTATGCAGAGGCCGAGGCCGCCTCTGCCTCTGAGCTATTCCAGAAGTAGTGAGGAGGCTTTTT
TGGAGGCCTAGGCTTTTGCAAAAAGCTCCCGGGAGCTTGTATATCCATTTTCGGATCTGATCAAGAGACA
GGATGAGGATCGTTTCGCATGATTGAACAAGATGGATTGCACGCAGGTTCTCCGGCCGCTTGGGTGGAGA
GGCTATTCGGCTATGACTGGGCACAACAGACAATCGGCTGCTCTGATGCCGCCGTGTTCCGGCTGTCAGC
GCAGGGGCGCCCGGTTCTTTTTGTCAAGACCGACCTGTCCGGTGCCCTGAATGAACTGCAGGACGAGGCA
GCGCGGCTATCGTGGCTGGCCACGACGGGCGTTCCTTGCGCAGCTGTGCTCGACGTTGTCACTGAAGCGG
GAAGGGACTGGCTGCTATTGGGCGAAGTGCCGGGGCAGGATCTCCTGTCATCTCACCTTGCTCCTGCCGA
GAAAGTATCCATCATGGCTGATGCAATGCGGCGGCTGCATACGCTTGATCCGGCTACCTGCCCATTCGAC
CACCAAGCGAAACATCGCATCGAGCGAGCACGTACTCGGATGGAAGCCGGTCTTGTCGATCAGGATGATC
TGGACGAAGAGCATCAGGGGCTCGCGCCAGCCGAACTGTTCGCCAGGCTCAAGGCGCGCATGCCCGACGG
CGAGGATCTCGTCGTGACCCATGGCGATGCCTGCTTGCCGAATATCATGGTGGAAAATGGCCGCTTTTCT
GGATTCATCGACTGTGGCCGGCTGGGTGTGGCGGACCGCTATCAGGACATAGCGTTGGCTACCCGTGATA
TTGCTGAAGAGCTTGGCGGCGAATGGGCTGACCGCTTCCTCGTGCTTTACGGTATCGCCGCTCCCGATTC
GCAGCGCATCGCCTTCTATCGCCTTCTTGACGAGTTCTTCTGAGCGGGACTCTGGGGTTCGAAATGACCG
ACCAAGCGACGCCCAACCTGCCATCACGAGATTTCGATTCCACCGCCGCCTTCTATGAAAGGTTGGGCTT
CGGAATCGTTTTCCGGGACGCCGGCTGGATGATCCTCCAGCGCGGGGATCTCATGCTGGAGTTCTTCGCC
CACCCCAACTTGTTTATTGCAGCTTATAATGGTTACAAATAAAGCAATAGCATCACAAATTTCACAAATA
AAGCATTTTTTTCACTGCATTCTAGTTGTGGTTTGTCCAAACTCATCAATGTATCTTATCATGTCTGTAT
ACCGTCGACCTCTAGCTAGAGCTTGGCGTAATCATGGTCATAGCTGTTTCCTGTGTGAAATTGTTATCCG
CTCACAATTCCACACAACATACGAGCCGGAAGCATAAAGTGTAAAGCCTGGGGTGCCTAATGAGTGAGCT
AACTCACATTAATTGCGTTGCGCTCACTGCCCGCTTTCCAGTCGGGAAACCTGTCGTGCCAGCTGCATTA
ATGAATCGGCCAACGCGCGGGGAGAGGCGGTTTGCGTATTGGGCGCTCTTCCGCTTCCTCGCTCACTGAC
TCGCTGCGCTCGGTCGTTCGGCTGCGGCGAGCGGTATCAGCTCACTCAAAGGCGGTAATACGGTTATCCA
CAGAATCAGGGGATAACGCAGGAAAGAACATGTGAGCAAAAGGCCAGCAAAAGGCCAGGAACCGTAAAAA
GGCCGCGTTGCTGGCGTTTTTCCATAGGCTCCGCCCCCCTGACGAGCATCACAAAAATCGACGCTCAAGT
CAGAGGTGGCGAAACCCGACAGGACTATAAAGATACCAGGCGTTTCCCCCTGGAAGCTCCCTCGTGCGCT
CTCCTGTTCCGACCCTGCCGCTTACCGGATACCTGTCCGCCTTTCTCCCTTCGGGAAGCGTGGCGCTTTC
TCATAGCTCACGCTGTAGGTATCTCAGTTCGGTGTAGGTCGTTCGCTCCAAGCTGGGCTGTGTGCACGAA
CCCCCCGTTCAGCCCGACCGCTGCGCCTTATCCGGTAACTATCGTCTTGAGTCCAACCCGGTAAGACACG
ACTTATCGCCACTGGCAGCAGCCACTGGTAACAGGATTAGCAGAGCGAGGTATGTAGGCGGTGCTACAGA
GTTCTTGAAGTGGTGGCCTAACTACGGCTACACTAGAAGAACAGTATTTGGTATCTGCGCTCTGCTGAAG
CCAGTTACCTTCGGAAAAAGAGTTGGTAGCTCTTGATCCGGCAAACAAACCACCGCTGGTAGCGGTGGTT
TTTTTGTTTGCAAGCAGCAGATTACGCGCAGAAAAAAAGGATCTCAAGAAGATCCTTTGATCTTTTCTAC
GGGGTCTGACGCTCAGTGGAACGAAAACTCACGTTAAGGGATTTTGGTCATGAGATTATCAAAAAGGATC
TTCACCTAGATCCTTTTAAATTAAAAATGAAGTTTTAAATCAATCTAAAGTATATATGAGTAAACTTGGT
CTGACAGTTACCAATGCTTAATCAGTGAGGCACCTATCTCAGCGATCTGTCTATTTCGTTCATCCATAGT
TGCCTGACTCCCCGTCGTGTAGATAACTACGATACGGGAGGGCTTACCATCTGGCCCCAGTGCTGCAATG
ATACCGCGAGACCCACGCTCACCGGCTCCAGATTTATCAGCAATAAACCAGCCAGCCGGAAGGGCCGAGC
GCAGAAGTGGTCCTGCAACTTTATCCGCCTCCATCCAGTCTATTAATTGTTGCCGGGAAGCTAGAGTAAG
TAGTTCGCCAGTTAATAGTTTGCGCAACGTTGTTGCCATTGCTACAGGCATCGTGGTGTCACGCTCGTCG
TTTGGTATGGCTTCATTCAGCTCCGGTTCCCAACGATCAAGGCGAGTTACATGATCCCCCATGTTGTGCA
AAAAAGCGGTTAGCTCCTTCGGTCCTCCGATCGTTGTCAGAAGTAAGTTGGCCGCAGTGTTATCACTCAT
GGTTATGGCAGCACTGCATAATTCTCTTACTGTCATGCCATCCGTAAGATGCTTTTCTGTGACTGGTGAG
TACTCAACCAAGTCATTCTGAGAATAGTGTATGCGGCGACCGAGTTGCTCTTGCCCGGCGTCAATACGGG
ATAATACCGCGCCACATAGCAGAACTTTAAAAGTGCTCATCATTGGAAAACGTTCTTCGGGGCGAAAACT
CTCAAGGATCTTACCGCTGTTGAGATCCAGTTCGATGTAACCCACTCGTGCACCCAACTGATCTTCAGCA
TCTTTTACTTTCACCAGCGTTTCTGGGTGAGCAAAAACAGGAAGGCAAAATGCCGCAAAAAAGGGAATAA
GGGCGACACGGAAATGTTGAATACTCATACTCTTCCTTTTTCAATATTATTGAAGCATTTATCAGGGTTA
TTGTCTCATGAGCGGATACATATTTGAATGTATTTAGAAAAATAAACAAATAGGGGTTCCGCGCACATTT
CCCCGAAAAGTGCCACCTGACGTCGACGGATCGGGAGATCTCCCGATCCCCTATGGTGCACTCTCAGTAC
AATCTGCTCTGATGCCGCATAGTTAAGCCAGTATCTGCTCCCTGCTTGTGTGTTGGAGGTCGCTGAGTAG
TGCGCGAGCAAAATTTAAGCTACAACAAGGCAAGGCTTGACCGACAATTGCATGAAGAATCTGCTTAGGG
TTAGGCGTTTTGCGCTGCTTCGCGATGTACGGGCCAGATATACGCGTT
